>Addgene plasmid #23616 | pDONR223-YSK4 | depositor partial sequence | sequence record 10707 | Author sequence
ATGGAGTTTGTTCCTGGTGGCTCAATCTCTAGTATTATAAACCGTTTTGGGCCATTGCCTGAGATGGTGT
TCTGTAAATATACGAAACAAATACTTCAAGGTGTTGCTTATCTCCATGAGAACTGTGTGGTACATCGCGA
TATCAAAGGAAATAATGTTATGCTCATGCCAACTGGAATAATAAAGCTGATTGACTTTGGCTGTGCCAGG
CGTTTGGCCTGGGCAGGTTTAAATGGCACCCACAGTGACATGCTTAAGTCCATGCATGGGACTCCATATT
GGATGGCCCCAGAAGTCATCAATGAGTCTGGCTATGGACGGAAATCAGATATCTGGAGCATTGGTTGTAC
TGTGTTTGAGATGGCTACAGGGAAGCCTCCACTGGCTTCCATGGACAGGATGGCCGCCATGTTTTACATC
GGAGCACACCGAGGGCTGATGCCTCCTTTACCAGACCACTTCTCAGAAAATGCAGCAGACTTTGTGCGCA
TGTGCCTGACCAGGTAA
