>Addgene plasmid #23616 | pDONR223-YSK4 | addgene partial sequence | sequence record 29381 | 23616 with M13pUc-fwd
TAATGATTTTATTTTGACTGATAGTGACCTGTTCGTTGCAACAAATTGATGAGCAATGCTTTTTTATAAT
GCCAACTTTGTACAAAAAAGTTGGCATGGAGTTTGTTCCTGGTGGCTCAATCTCTAGTATTATAAACCGT
TTTGGGCCATTGCCTGAGATGGTGTTCTGTAAATATACGAAACAAATACTTCAAGGTGTTGCTTATCTCC
ATGAGAACTGTGTGGTACATCGCGATATCAAAGGAAATAATGTTATGCTCATGCCAACTGGAATAATAAA
GCTGATTGACTTTGGCTGTGCCAGGCGTTTGGCCTGGGCAGGTTTAAATGGCACCCACAGTGACATGCTT
AAGTCCATGCATGGGACTCCATATTGGATGGCCCCAGAAGTCATCAATGAGTCTGGCTATGGACGGAAAT
CAGATATCTGGAGCATTGGTTGTACTGTGTTTGAGATGGCTACAGGGAAGCCTCCACTGGCTTCCATGGA
CAGGATGGCCGCCATGTTTTACATCGGAGCACACCGAGGGCTGATGCCTCCTTTACCAGACCACTTCTCA
GAAAATGCAGCAGACTTTGTGCGCATGTGCCTGACCAGGTACCCAACTTTCTTGTACAAAGTTGGCATTA
TAAGAAAGCATTGCTTATCAATTTGTTGCAACGAACAGGTCACTATCAGTCAAAATAAAATCATTAT
