[The description below was written by a language model from this plasmid's Addgene catalogue record.]
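Description:
pDONR223-YSK4 is a Gateway entry-type clone built in the pDONR223 donor backbone (Invitrogen), carrying an open reading frame for human YSK4, also recorded as RCK or hypothetical protein FLJ23074. The backbone is listed at about 5 kb without insert, and the insert is recorded as 507 bp. The plasmid is maintained at high copy in standard E. coli cloning strains under spectinomycin selection. The record gives no feature table, so the origin of replication and the exact recombination sites are not itemised. As a product of Gateway cloning into a donor vector, the ORF would be expected to be flanked by attL-type sites that allow LR recombination into destination vectors. M13 forward and reverse priming sites flank the insert for sequence verification.

The ORF was deliberately cloned without a stop codon. This "open" configuration lets the coding sequence be transferred in frame into a destination vector that supplies a C-terminal epitope tag and the terminating codon. No promoter for expression of the insert is recorded, and the depositors state explicitly that the plasmid is not meant to be transfected directly; it serves purely as a shuttle and archival source of the ORF. A companion set of lentiviral destination vectors (pLX301 to pLX304) is named as the intended route to expression in mammalian cells. The clone belongs to a kit of ORF constructs, and the associated publication concerns resistance to RAF inhibition through reactivation of the MAP kinase pathway, so a likely use is gain-of-function expression of the kind used in such studies.
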