Addgene plasmid #23616: pDONR223-YSK4
Depositing lab: William Hahn & David Root. Depositing organization: Dana-Farber Cancer Institute. Publication: COT drives resistance to RAF inhibition through MAP kinase pathway reactivation. Johannessen CM, Boehm JS, Kim SY, Thomas SR, Wardwell L, Johnson LA, Emery CM, Stransky N, Cogdill AP, Barretina J, Caponigro G, Hieronymus H, Murray RR, Salehi-Ashtiani K, Hill DE, Vidal M, Zhao JJ, Yang X, Alkan O, Kim S, Harris JL, Wilson CJ, Myer VE, Finan PM, Root DE, Roberts TM, Golub T, Flaherty KT, Dummer R, Weber BL, Sellers WR, Schlegel R, Wargo JA, Hahn WC, Garraway LA. Nature. 2010 Dec 16;468(7326):968-72. doi: 10.1038/nature09627 PubMed 21107320.
Backbone
  Vector backbone: pDONR223
  Backbone manufacturer: Invitrogen
  Backbone size w/o insert (bp): 5005
  Vector type: Gateway Donor vector
Growth in bacteria
  Bacterial resistance: Spectinomycin, 50 μg/mL
  Growth temperature: 37°C
  Growth strain: DH5alpha
  Copy number: High Copy
Gene/Insert
  Gene/Insert name: YSK4 (alt name: hypothetical protein FLJ23074)
  Species: H. sapiens (human)
  Insert size (bp): 507
  Entrez Gene: YSK4 (a.k.a. RCK, FLJ23074)
  Cloning method: Gateway Cloning
  Sequencing primers: 5′ M13pUC-fwd; 3′ M13rev
Terms and licenses: Academic/Nonprofit Terms; Industry Terms: Not Available to Industry
Depositor comments: The ORF has no Stop codon. This design enables easy recombination into a destination vector to add an epitope tag of choice and Stop codon to the ORF. Do NOT use this plasmid directly for transfections. A set of 4 custom lentiviral vectors is available ( pLX301 (http://www.addgene.org/25895/) , pLX302 (http://www.addgene.org/25896/) , pLX303 (http://www.addgene.org/25897/) , pLX304 (http://www.addgene.org/25890/) ) to be used to express these ORFs in mammalian cells. These plasmids are not included in the kit and must be ordered separately.
How to cite: pDONR223-YSK4 was a gift from William Hahn & David Root (Addgene plasmid # 23616 ; http://n2t.net/addgene:23616 ; RRID:Addgene_23616)
